>Addgene plasmid #90686 | FBXO5 D3.4 gRNA | addgene full sequence | sequence record 183228 | Addgene NGS Result
TCATTAATGCAGCTGGCACGACAGGTTTCCCGACTGGAAAGCGGGCAGTGAGCGCAACGCAATTAATGTG
AGTTAGCTCACTCATTAGGCACCCCAGGCTTTACACTTTATGCTTCCGGCTCGTATGTTGTGTGGAATTG
TGAGCGGATAACAATTTCACACAGGAAACAGCTATGACCATGATTACGCCAAGCGCGCAATTAACCCTCA
CTAAAGGGAACAAAAGCTGGAGCTGCAAGCTTAATGTAGTCTTATGCAATACTCTTGTAGTCTTGCAACA
TGGTAACGATGAGTTAGCAACATGCCTTACAAGGAGAGAAAAAGCACCGTGCATGCCGATTGGTGGAAGT
AAGGTGGTACGATCGTGCCTTATTAGGAAGGCAACAGACGGGTCTGACATGGATTGGACGAACCACTGAA
TTGCCGCATTGCAGAGATATTGTATTTAAGTGCCTAGCTCGATACATAAACGGGTCTCTCTGGTTAGACC
AGATCTGAGCCTGGGAGCTCTCTGGCTAACTAGGGAACCCACTGCTTAAGCCTCAATAAAGCTTGCCTTG
AGTGCTTCAAGTAGTGTGTGCCCGTCTGTTGTGTGACTCTGGTAACTAGAGATCCCTCAGACCCTTTTAG
TCAGTGTGGAAAATCTCTAGCAGTGGCGCCCGAACAGGGACTTGAAAGCGAAAGGGAAACCAGAGGAGCT
CTCTCGACGCAGGACTCGGCTTGCTGAAGCGCGCACGGCAAGAGGCGAGGGGCGGCGACTGGTGAGTACG
CCAAAAATTTTGACTAGCGGAGGCTAGAAGGAGAGAGATGGGTGCGAGAGCGTCAGTATTAAGCGGGGGA
GAATTAGATCGCGATGGGAAAAAATTCGGTTAAGGCCAGGGGGAAAGAAAAAATATAAATTAAAACATAT
AGTATGGGCAAGCAGGGAGCTAGAACGATTCGCAGTTAATCCTGGCCTGTTAGAAACATCAGAAGGCTGT
AGACAAATACTGGGACAGCTACAACCATCCCTTCAGACAGGATCAGAAGAACTTAGATCATTATATAATA
CAGTAGCAACCCTCTATTGTGTGCATCAAAGGATAGAGATAAAAGACACCAAGGAAGCTTTAGACAAGAT
AGAGGAAGAGCAAAACAAAAGTAAGACCACCGCACAGCAAGCGGCCGCTGATCTTCAGACCTGGAGGAGG
AGATATGAGGGACAATTGGAGAAGTGAATTATATAAATATAAAGTAGTAAAAATTGAACCATTAGGAGTA
GCACCCACCAAGGCAAAGAGAAGAGTGGTGCAGAGAGAAAAAAGAGCAGTGGGAATAGGAGCTTTGTTCC
TTGGGTTCTTGGGAGCAGCAGGAAGCACTATGGGCGCAGCGTCAATGACGCTGACGGTACAGGCCAGACA
ATTATTGTCTGGTATAGTGCAGCAGCAGAACAATTTGCTGAGGGCTATTGAGGCGCAACAGCATCTGTTG
CAACTCACAGTCTGGGGCATCAAGCAGCTCCAGGCAAGAATCCTGGCTGTGGAAAGATACCTAAAGGATC
AACAGCTCCTGGGGATTTGGGGTTGCTCTGGAAAACTCATTTGCACCACTGCTGTGCCTTGGAATGCTAG
TTGGAGTAATAAATCTCTGGAACAGATTTGGAATCACACGACCTGGATGGAGTGGGACAGAGAAATTAAC
AATTACACAAGCTTAATACACTCCTTAATTGAAGAATCGCAAAACCAGCAAGAAAAGAATGAACAAGAAT
TATTGGAATTAGATAAATGGGCAAGTTTGTGGAATTGGTTTAACATAACAAATTGGCTGTGGTATATAAA
ATTATTCATAATGATAGTAGGAGGCTTGGTAGGTTTAAGAATAGTTTTTGCTGTACTTTCTATAGTGAAT
AGAGTTAGGCAGGGATATTCACCATTATCGTTTCAGACCCACCTCCCAACCCCGAGGGGACCCAGAGAGG
GCCTATTTCCCATGATTCCTTCATATTTGCATATACGATACAAGGCTGTTAGAGAGATAATTAGAATTAA
TTTGACTGTAAACACAAAGATATTAGTACAAAATACGTGACGTAGAAAGTAATAATTTCTTGGGTAGTTT
GCAGTTTTAAAATTATGTTTTAAAATGGACTATCATATGCTTACCGTAACTTGAAAGTATTTCGATTTCT
TGGCTTTATATATCTTGTGGAAAGGACGAAACACCGTGTTCATTCCGGACTTAAACGTTTAAGAGCTATG
CTGGAAACAGCATAGCAAGTTTAAATAAGGCTAGTCCGTTATCAACTTGAAAAAGTGGCACCGAGTCGGT
GCTTTTTTTGAATTCTAGATCTTGAGACAAATGGCAGTATTCATCCACAATTTTAAAAGAAAAGGGGGGA
TTGGGGGGTACAGTGCAGGGGAAAGAATAGTAGACATAATAGCAACAGACATACAAACTAAAGAATTACA
AAAACAAATTACAAAAATTCAAAATTTTCGGGTTTATTACAGGGACAGCAGAGATCCACTTTGGCGCCGG
CTCGAGTGGCTCCGGTGCCCGTCAGTGGGCAGAGCGCACATCGCCCACAGTCCCCGAGAAGTTGGGGGGA
GGGGTCGGCAATTGAACCGGTGCCTAGAGAAGGTGGCGCGGGGTAAACTGGGAAAGTGATGTCGTGTACT
GGCTCCGCCTTTTTCCCGAGGGTGGGGGAGAACCGTATATAAGTGCAGTAGTCGCCGTGAACGTTCTTTT
TCGCAACGGGTTTGCCGCCAGAACACAGGTGTCGTGACGCGGGATCCGCCACCATGACCGAGTACAAGCC
CACGGTGCGCCTCGCCACCCGCGACGACGTCCCCAGGGCCGTACGCACCCTCGCCGCCGCGTTCGCCGAC
TACCCCGCCACGCGCCACACCGTCGATCCGGACCGCCACATCGAGCGGGTCACCGAGCTGCAAGAACTCT
TCCTCACGCGCGTCGGGCTCGACATCGGCAAGGTGTGGGTCGCGGACGACGGCGCCGCGGTGGCGGTCTG
GACCACGCCGGAGAGCGTCGAAGCGGGGGCGGTGTTCGCCGAGATCGGCCCGCGCATGGCCGAGTTGAGC
GGTTCCCGGCTGGCCGCGCAGCAACAGATGGAAGGCCTCCTGGCGCCGCACCGGCCCAAGGAGCCCGCGT
GGTTCCTGGCCACCGTCGGAGTCTCGCCCGACCACCAGGGCAAGGGTCTGGGCAGCGCCGTCGTGCTCCC
CGGAGTGGAGGCGGCCGAGCGCGCCGGGGTGCCCGCCTTCCTGGAGACCTCCGCGCCCCGCAACCTCCCC
TTCTACGAGCGGCTCGGCTTCACCGTCACCGCCGACGTCGAGGTGCCCGAAGGACCGCGCACCTGGTGCA
TGACCCGCAAGCCCGGTGCCTGAACGCGTTAAGTCGACAATCAACCTCTGGATTACAAAATTTGTGAAAG
ATTGACTGGTATTCTTAACTATGTTGCTCCTTTTACGCTATGTGGATACGCTGCTTTAATGCCTTTGTAT
CATGCTATTGCTTCCCGTATGGCTTTCATTTTCTCCTCCTTGTATAAATCCTGGTTGCTGTCTCTTTATG
AGGAGTTGTGGCCCGTTGTCAGGCAACGTGGCGTGGTGTGCACTGTGTTTGCTGACGCAACCCCCACTGG
TTGGGGCATTGCCACCACCTGTCAGCTCCTTTCCGGGACTTTCGCTTTCCCCCTCCCTATTGCCACGGCG
GAACTCATCGCCGCCTGCCTTGCCCGCTGCTGGACAGGGGCTCGGCTGTTGGGCACTGACAATTCCGTGG
TGTTGTCGGGGAAATCATCGTCCTTTCCTTGGCTGCTCGCCTGTGTTGCCACCTGGATTCTGCGCGGGAC
GTCCTTCTGCTACGTCCCTTCGGCCCTCAATCCAGCGGACCTTCCTTCCCGCGGCCTGCTGCCGGCTCTG
CGGCCTCTTCCGCGTCTTCGCCTTCGCCCTCAGACGAGTCGGATCTCCCTTTGGGCCGCCTCCCCGCGTC
GACTTTAAGACCAATGACTTACAAGGCAGCTGTAGATCTTAGCCACTTTTTAAAAGAAAAGGGGGGACTG
GAAGGGCTAATTCACTCCCAACGAAGACAAGATCTGCTTTTTGCTTGTACTGGGTCTCTCTGGTTAGACC
AGATCTGAGCCTGGGAGCTCTCTGGCTAACTAGGGAACCCACTGCTTAAGCCTCAATAAAGCTTGCCTTG
AGTGCTTCAAGTAGTGTGTGCCCGTCTGTTGTGTGACTCTGGTAACTAGAGATCCCTCAGACCCTTTTAG
TCAGTGTGGAAAATCTCTAGCAGTACGTATAGTAGTTCATGTCATCTTATTATTCAGTATTTATAACTTG
CAAAGAAATGAATATCAGAGAGTGAGAGGAACTTGTTTATTGCAGCTTATAATGGTTACAAATAAAGCAA
TAGCATCACAAATTTCACAAATAAAGCATTTTTTTCACTGCATTCTAGTTGTGGTTTGTCCAAACTCATC
AATGTATCTTATCATGTCTGGCTCTAGCTATCCCGCCCCTAACTCCGCCCATCCCGCCCCTAACTCCGCC
CAGTTCCGCCCATTCTCCGCCCCATGGCTGACTAATTTTTTTTATTTATGCAGAGGCCGAGGCCGCCTCG
GCCTCTGAGCTATTCCAGAAGTAGTGAGGAGGCTTTTTTGGAGGCCTAGGGACGTACCCAATTCGCCCTA
TAGTGAGTCGTATTACGCGCGCTCACTGGCCGTCGTTTTACAACGTCGTGACTGGGAAAACCCTGGCGTT
ACCCAACTTAATCGCCTTGCAGCACATCCCCCTTTCGCCAGCTGGCGTAATAGCGAAGAGGCCCGCACCG
ATCGCCCTTCCCAACAGTTGCGCAGCCTGAATGGCGAATGGG
[124 nt withheld, positions 4873-4996]
C
[91 nt withheld, positions 4998-5088]
A
[49 nt withheld, positions 5090-5138]
CCTTTGACGTTGGAGTCCACGTTCTTT
[37 nt withheld, positions 5166-5202]
ACCCTATCTCGGTCTATTCTTTTGATTTATAAGGGATTTTGCCGATTTCGGCCTATTGGTTAAAAAATGA
GCTGATTTAACAAAAATTTAACGCGAATTTTAACAAAATATTAACGCTTACAATTTAGGTGGCACTTTTC
GGGGAAATGTGCGCGGAACCCCTATTTGTTTATTTTTCTAAATACATTCAAATATGTATCCGCTCATGAG
ACAATAACCCTGATAAATGCTTCAATAATATTGAAAAAGGAAGAGTATGAGTATTCAACATTTCCGTGTC
GCCCTTATTCCCTTTTTTGCGGCATTTTGCCTTCCTGTTTTTGCTCACCCAGAAACGCTGGTGAAAGTAA
AAGATGCTGAAGATCAGTTGGGTGCACGAGTGGGTTACATCGAACTGGATCTCAACAGCGGTAAGATCCT
TGAGAGTTTTCGCCCCGAAGAACGTTTTCCAATGATGAGCACTTTTAAAGTTCTGCTATGTGGCGCGGTA
TTATCCCGTATTGACGCCGGGCAAGAGCAACTCGGTCGCCGCATACACTATTCTCAGAATGACTTGGTTG
AGTACTCACCAGTCACAGAAAAGCATCTTACGGATGGCATGACAGTAAGAGAATTATGCAGTGCTGCCAT
AACCATGAGTGATAACACTGCGGCCAACTTACTTCTGACAACGATCGGAGGACCGAAGGAGCTAACCGCT
TTTTTGCACAACATGGGGGATCATGTAACTCGCCTTGATCGTTGGGAACCGGAGCTGAATGAAGCCATAC
CAAACGACGAGCGTGACACCACGATGCCTGTAGCAATGGCAACAACGTTGCGCAAACTATTAACTGGCGA
ACTACTTACTCTAGCTTCCCGGCAACAATTAATAGACTGGATGGAGGCGGATAAAGTTGCAGGACCACTT
CTGCGCTCGGCCCTTCCGGCTGGCTGGTTTATTGCTGATAAATCTGGAGCCGGTGAGCGTGGGTCTCGCG
GTATCATTGCAGCACTGGGGCCAGATGGTAAGCCCTCCCGTATCGTAGTTATCTACACGACGGGGAGTCA
GGCAACTATGGATGAACGAAATAGACAGATCGCTGAGATAGGTGCCTCACTGATTAAGCATTGGTAACTG
TCAGACCAAGTTTACTCATATATACTTTAGATTGATTTAAAACTTCATTTTTAATTTAAAAGGATCTAGG
TGAAGATCCTTTTTGATAATCTCATGACCAAAATCCCTTAACGTGAGTTTTCGTTCCACTGAGCGTCAGA
CCCCGTAGAAAAGATCAAAGGATCTTCTTGAGATCCTTTTTTTCTGCGCGTAATCTGCTGCTTGCAAACA
AAAAAACCACCGCTACCAGCGGTGGTTTGTTTGCCGGATCAAGAGCTACCAACTCTTTTTCCGAAGGTAA
CTGGCTTCAGCAGAGCGCAGATACCAAATACTGTTCTTCTAGTGTAGCCGTAGTTAGGCCACCACTTCAA
GAACTCTGTAGCACCGCCTACATACCTCGCTCTGCTAATCCTGTTACCAGTGGCTGCTGCCAGTGGCGAT
AAGTCGTGTCTTACCGGGTTGGACTCAAGACGATAGTTACCGGATAAGGCGCAGCGGTCGGGCTGAACGG
GGGGTTCGTGCACACAGCCCAGCTTGGAGCGAACGACCTACACCGAACTGAGATACCTACAGCGTGAGCT
ATGAGAAAGCGCCACGCTTCCCGAAGGGAGAAAGGCGGACAGGTATCCGGTAAGCGGCAGGGTCGGAACA
GGAGAGCGCACGAGGGAGCTTCCAGGGGGAAACGCCTGGTATCTTTATAGTCCTGTCGGGTTTCGCCACC
TCTGACTTGAGCGTCGATTTTTGTGATGCTCGTCAGGGGGGCGGAGCCTATGGAAAAACGCCAGCAACGC
GGCCTTTTTACGGTTCCTGGCCTTTTGCTGGCCTTTTGCTCACATGTTCTTTCCTGCGTTATCCCCTGAT
TCTGTGGATAACCGTATTACCGCCTTTGAGTGAGCTGATACCGCTCGCCGCAGCCGAACGACCGAGCGCA
GCGAGTCAGTGAGCGAGGAAGCGGAAGAGCGCCCAATACGCAAACCGCCTCTCCCCGCGCGTTGGCCGAT
Features (pLannotate 1.2.2; 27 found; start..end, strand, type, name):
     64..85      +  protein_bind   CAP binding site: CAP binding activates transcription in the presence of cAMP. E. coli catabolite activator protein
    100..130     +  promoter       lac promoter: promoter for the E. coli lac operon
    138..154     +  protein_bind   lac operator: The lac repressor binds to the lac operator to inhibit transcription in E. coli. This inhibition can be relieved by adding lactose or isopropyl-β-D-thiogalactopyranoside (IPTG). lac repressor encoded by lacI
    199..217     +  promoter       T3 promoter: promoter for bacteriophage T3 RNA polymerase
    245..471     +  promoter       RSV promoter: Rous sarcoma virus enhancer/promoter
    472..652     +  LTR            5' LTR (truncated): truncated 5' long terminal repeat (LTR) from HIV-1
    699..824     +  misc_feature   HIV-1 Ψ: packaging signal of human immunodeficiency virus type 1
    808..1171    +  CDS            HIV-1 gag (fragment): gag protein from human immunodeficiency virus 1; gag
   1317..1550    +  misc_feature   RRE: The Rev response element (RRE) of HIV-1 allows for Rev-dependent mRNA export from the nucleus to the cytoplasm.
   1927..1953    +  CDS            Rev (fragment): human immunodeficiency virus 1 (HIV-1) Rev protein; rev; enhances nuclear export of unspliced and incompletely spliced viral mRNAs
   1957..2197    +  promoter       U6 promoter: RNA polymerase III promoter for human U6 snRNA
   2245..2312    +  misc_RNA       tracrRNA (fragment): trans-activating CRISPR RNA for the Streptococcus pyogenes CRISPR/Cas9 system
   2361..2478    +  misc_feature   cPPT/CTS: central polypurine tract and central termination sequence of HIV-1
   2547..2758    +  promoter       EF-1α core promoter: core promoter for human elongation factor EF-1α
   2784..3383    +  CDS            PuroR (fragment): puromycin N-acetyltransferase; pac from Streptomyces; confers resistance to puromycin
   3399..3987    +  misc_feature   WPRE: woodchuck hepatitis virus posttranscriptional regulatory element
   4038..4057    +  misc_feature   cPPT/CTS (fragment): central polypurine tract and central termination sequence of HIV-1
   4059..4292    +  LTR            3' LTR (ΔU3): self-inactivating 3' long terminal repeat (LTR) from HIV-1
   4370..4491    +  polyA_signal   SV40 poly(A) signal: SV40 polyadenylation signal
   4531..4666    +  rep_origin     SV40 ori: SV40 origin of replication
   4687..4705    -  promoter       T7 promoter: promoter for bacteriophage T7 RNA polymerase
   4713..4868    +  CDS            lacZα (fragment): LacZα fragment of β-galactosidase; lacZ fragment
   4873..5301    +  rep_origin     f1 ori (sequence partly withheld): f1 bacteriophage origin of replication; arrow indicates direction of (+) strand synthesis
   5354..5458    +  promoter       AmpR promoter: bla
   5459..6319    +  CDS            AmpR: β-lactamase; bla; confers resistance to ampicillin, carbenicillin, and related antibiotics
   6490..7078    +  rep_origin     ori: high-copy-number ColE1/pMB1/pBR322/pUC origin of replication
   7261..51      +  CDS            lacI (fragment) (across the origin): lac repressor; lacI; The lac repressor binds to the lac operator to inhibit transcription in E. coli. This inhibition can be relieved by adding lactose or isopropyl-β-D-thiogalactopyranoside (IPTG).
