[The description below was written by a language model from this plasmid's Addgene catalogue record and pLannotate feature annotations shown in this document.]
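Description:
FBXO5 D3.4 gRNA is a third-generation lentiviral CRISPR guide plasmid built on the pLenti-sgRNA backbone, carrying a single guide RNA directed against human FBXO5. It is propagated in E. coli through a high-copy ColE1/pUC-type origin with ampicillin selection (AmpR), and the backbone also retains an f1 origin, an SV40 origin and remnants of a lac/lacZα cloning region flanked by T3 and T7 promoters. The catalogue lists the empty backbone as 9,151 bp, whereas the sequenced plasmid is 7,302 nt. This would fit loss of a stuffer fragment when the guide was inserted between the two BsmBI sites, which were destroyed in cloning, though the record does not say so explicitly.

The viral portion has the standard self-inactivating layout. An RSV promoter replaces the U3 region to drive genomic RNA from a truncated HIV-1 5' LTR, followed by the Ψ packaging signal with a partial gag sequence, the RRE for Rev-dependent nuclear export, a cPPT/CTS element, WPRE to boost transcript expression, and a ΔU3 3' LTR with a downstream SV40 polyadenylation signal. Within this frame, a human U6 RNA polymerase III promoter transcribes the FBXO5 spacer fused to the Streptococcus pyogenes Cas9 guide scaffold. A separate EF-1α core promoter drives puromycin N-acetyltransferase for selection of transduced mammalian cells.

No Cas9 is encoded, so the nuclease must be supplied by the target cells or another vector. The plasmid belongs to a series of guides used in a large-scale analysis of cell-cycle gene knockouts in human cell lines.
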