Addgene plasmid #90686: FBXO5 D3.4 gRNA
Purpose: 3rd generation lentiviral gRNA plasmid targeting human FBXO5
Depositing lab: Iain Cheeseman. Depositing organization: Whitehead Institute for Biomedical Research. Publication: Large-Scale Analysis of CRISPR/Cas9 Cell-Cycle Knockouts Reveals the Diversity of p53-Dependent Responses to Cell-Cycle Defects. McKinley KL, Cheeseman IM. Dev Cell. 2017 Feb 27;40(4):405-420.e2. doi: 10.1016/j.devcel.2017.01.012. Epub 2017 Feb 16. PubMed 28216383.
Backbone
  Vector backbone: pLenti-sgRNA
  Backbone manufacturer: Eric Lander & David Sabatini labs (Addgene plasmid #71409)
  Backbone size w/o insert (bp): 9151
  Vector type: Lentiviral, CRISPR
  Selectable markers: Puromycin
Growth in bacteria
  Bacterial resistance: Ampicillin, 100 μg/mL
  Growth temperature: 37°C
  Growth strain: NEB Stable
  Copy number: Unknown
Gene/Insert
  Gene/Insert name: FBXO5 (Guide Designation D3.4) (alt name: pKMKO series)
  gRNA/shRNA sequence: CACCgTGTTCATTCCGGACTTAAAC
  Species: H. sapiens (human)
  Promoter: U6
  Cloning method: Restriction Enzyme; 5′ cloning site BsmBI (destroyed during cloning); 3′ cloning site BsmBI (destroyed during cloning)
  Sequencing primers: 5′ hU6-F (5'-GAGGGCCTATTTCCCATGATT-3'); 3′ EF1a-R (5'-CACGGCGACTACTGCACTTA-3')
Terms and licenses: Academic/Nonprofit Terms; Industry Terms: Not Available to Industry
Depositor comments: Please note that gRNA target sequence listed is not strictly the 20nt spacer sequence, but also contains the 5' BsmBI overhang. For more information about knockout human cell lines generated using this plasmid, please see http://cellcycleknockouts.wi.mit.edu/ .
How to cite: FBXO5 D3.4 gRNA was a gift from Iain Cheeseman (Addgene plasmid # 90686 ; http://n2t.net/addgene:90686 ; RRID:Addgene_90686)
